Addgene plasmid #29358: TSC2-S1345A
Depositing lab: Kunliang Guan. Depositing organization: University of California, San Diego (UCSD). Publication: TSC2 mediates cellular energy response to control cell growth and survival. Inoki K, Zhu T, Guan KL. Cell. 2003 Nov 26. 115(5):577-90. 10.1016/S0092-8674(03)00929-2 PubMed 14651849.
Backbone
  Vector backbone: pCDNA3-HA
  Vector type: Mammalian Expression
Growth in bacteria
  Bacterial resistance: Ampicillin, 100 μg/mL
  Growth temperature: 37°C
  Growth strain: DH5alpha
  Copy number: High Copy
Gene/Insert
  Gene/Insert name: TSC2
  Species: R. norvegicus (rat)
  Mutation: S1345A (equivalent to S1389A in rat TSC2 isoform 1)
  Entrez Gene: Tsc2 (a.k.a. Rc)
  Tag / fusion protein: HA
  Cloning method: Restriction Enzyme
  Sequencing primers: 5′ NA
Terms and licenses: Academic/Nonprofit Terms; Industry Terms: Not Available to Industry
How to cite: TSC2-S1345A was a gift from Kunliang Guan (Addgene plasmid # 29358 ; http://n2t.net/addgene:29358 ; RRID:Addgene_29358)
