[The description below was written by a language model from this plasmid's Addgene catalogue record.]
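Description:
TSC2-S1345A is a mammalian expression plasmid built on the pCDNA3-HA backbone and carrying the rat (Rattus norvegicus) Tsc2 gene, which encodes tuberin, the GTPase-activating component of the TSC1/TSC2 tumour suppressor complex that restrains mTOR signalling. The coding sequence was inserted by restriction enzyme cloning and is expressed as an HA-tagged fusion, allowing detection or immunoprecipitation of the exogenous protein with anti-HA antibodies; the record does not state at which end of the protein the tag sits. The plasmid is maintained in E. coli as a high-copy construct under ampicillin selection. No feature table is provided, so the promoter and other backbone elements are not explicitly recorded. Vectors of the pcDNA3 family typically drive the insert from the CMV immediate-early promoter and carry a neomycin resistance cassette for selection in mammalian cells, but this is not confirmed for this particular derivative.

The defining feature is a serine-to-alanine substitution at position 1345, noted in the record as equivalent to S1389A in rat TSC2 isoform 1. Replacing serine with alanine removes the hydroxyl group needed for phosphorylation, producing a non-phosphorylatable mutant at that site. The associated publication concerns the role of TSC2 in mediating the cellular energy response to control cell growth and survival. The construct is therefore suited to transfection experiments that compare this mutant with wild-type TSC2, testing whether phosphorylation at this residue is required for TSC2-dependent regulation of downstream growth signalling under energy stress. The record itself does not name the kinase responsible for phosphorylating this site.
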