>Addgene plasmid #29358 | TSC2-S1345A | addgene partial sequence | sequence record 34689 | 29358 with rTSC2-F (5' cacagccaagcctcctactc 3')
CTTCTTTCTCCTCCCTGTACCAGCCCAGCTGCCAAGGACAGCTGCACAGGAGCGTTTCCTGGGCAGACTC
GGCCGTGGTTCTTGAGGAGGGAAGTCCAGGAGAGGCTCATGTGCCAGTGGAGCCCCCCGAATTGGAGGAC
TTTGAGGCAGCATTAGGTACAGACAGGCACTGCCAGCGGCCTGACGCCTACAGCAGGTCTTCCTCAGCAT
CTAGCCAGGAAGAAAAGTCCCACTTGGAGGAGCTGGCTGCAGGGGGTATCCCCATTGAGCGGGCCATCTC
CTCTGAGGGGGCTCGGCCTACAGTGGACCTGTCCTTCCAACCCTCACAGCCTTTGAGCAAGTCTAGCGCT
TCTCCTGAGTTACAGACCTTACAGGACATCCTTGGAGACCTAGGGGACAAGACTGACATTGGACGGCTGA
GTCCTGAGGCTAAGGTCCGATCCCAGTCGGGGATCCTGGATGGGGAAGCAGCTACCTGGTCAGCTCCGGG
TGAAGAGAGCCGTATCACAGTCCCACCTGAAGGTCCCCTGCCTTCCAGTTCTCCCCGCTCCCCTAGTGGC
CTCCGGCCCCGAGGCTATACCATCTCTGATTCAGCTCCATCACGAAGGGGAAAGAGGGTAGAAAGGGACA
ACTTCAAGAGCAGAACTGCGGCCTCCAGTGCTGAAAAGGTGCCAGGCATCAACCCTAGCTTTGTGTTCCT
ACAGCTCTACCATTCACCCTTTTTTGGTGATGAGTCCAATAAGCCCATCCTGTTGCCCAACGAGTCCTTT
GAACGGTCAGTGCAGCTCCTTGACCAGATCCCATCCTATGACACTCACAAGATTGCTGTCCTGTATGTGG
GAGAAGGCCAGAGCAGCAGTGAGCTGGCCATCCTA
