>Addgene plasmid #29358 | TSC2-S1345A | addgene partial sequence | sequence record 34690 | 29358 with CMV-F
TAGCGAGCTCTCTGGCTACTAGAGAACCCACTGCTTACTGGCTTATCGAAATTAATACGACTCACTATAG
GGAGACCCAAGCTTGCCATGGCCTACCCATACGATGTTCCTGACTATGCGGGCTATCCCTATGACGTCCC
GGACTATGCAGGATCCTATCCATATGACGTTCCAGATTACGCTGCTCAGTGCGGCCGCATGGCCAAACCA
ACTAGCAAAGATTCAGGTTTGAAGGAGAAGTTCAAGATACTATTAGGACTGGGAACGTCAAGGCCAAATC
CTAGGTGTGCAGAAGGCAAACAGACGGAGTTTATCATCACAGCGGAAATCTTGAGAGAACTGAGTGGTGA
ATGCGGCCTCAACAATCGAATCCGGATGATAGGGCAGATCTGTGATGTGGCAAAAACTAAGAAACTTGAA
GAGCATGCAGTGGAGGCACTTTGGAAGGCTGTCTCAGACTTGCTACAGCCAGAGCGGCCACCGGAGGCCC
GACATGCAGTTCTGGCCTTGTTGAAGGCCATTGTGCAGGGACAGGGTGATCGTTTGGGGGTTCTCCGAGC
CCTCTTCTTCAAAGTGATCAAGGACTATCCTTCCAACGAAGACCTCCATGAAAGGCTAGAGGTTTTTAAG
GCCCTCACAGACAATGGAAGGCATATTACCTACTTGGAAGAAGAACTGGCAGAGTTTGTCCTGCAGTGGA
TGGATGTTGGCTTGTCCTCAGAATTCCTTCTGGTACTCGTGAACCTGGTCAAGTTCAACAGCTGCTACCT
TGACGAATACATTGCGCCAATGGTTCACATGATTTGTCTGTTATGTATCCGGACAGTGTCCTCTGTGGAC
ATCGAGGTGTCCTTGCAAGTGCTGGATGCTGTGGTCTGCTACAACTGCCTGCCTGCTGAAAAC
